Addgene plasmid #28278: PHF20 (3Q1J)
Depositing lab: Cheryl Arrowsmith. Depositing organization: University of Toronto.
Backbone
  Vector backbone: pET28-MHL (Addgene plasmid 26096)
  Backbone manufacturer: SGC
  Backbone size w/o insert (bp): 7325
  Vector type: Bacterial Expression
Growth in bacteria
  Bacterial resistance: Kanamycin, 50 μg/mL
  Growth temperature: 37°C
  Growth strain: DH5alpha
  Copy number: Low Copy
Gene/Insert
  Gene/Insert name: PHF20 (alt names: PDB: 3Q1J; PHD finger protein 20)
  Species: H. sapiens (human)
  Insert size (bp): 240
  Mutation: residues 1-81.
  Entrez Gene: PHF20 (a.k.a. C20orf104, GLEA2, HCA58, NZF, TDRD20A, TZP)
  Tag / fusion protein: His with TEV cleavage (N terminal on backbone)
  Cloning method: Restriction Enzyme; 5′ cloning site ligation-independent cloning (unknown if destroyed); 3′ cloning site ligation-independent cloning (unknown if destroyed)
  Sequencing primers: 5′ T7; 3′ T7-term
Terms and licenses: Academic/Nonprofit Terms; Industry Terms: Not Available to Industry
Depositor comments: PDB: 3Q1J. http://www.thesgc.org/structures/3Q1J/
How to cite: PHF20 (3Q1J) was a gift from Cheryl Arrowsmith (Addgene plasmid # 28278 ; http://n2t.net/addgene:28278 ; RRID:Addgene_28278)
