[The description below was written by a language model from this plasmid's Addgene catalogue record.]
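Description:
PHF20 (3Q1J) is a bacterial expression plasmid built on pET28-MHL, a structural-genomics derivative of the pET28 family (backbone listed as 7325 bp without insert). It is propagated in E. coli cloning strains such as DH5alpha under kanamycin selection and is recorded as low copy. The record does not include a feature table, so the origin of replication and the promoter are not explicitly stated. The listed sequencing primers, T7 forward and T7 terminator, are consistent with the insert sitting in a T7 promoter/terminator expression cassette of the kind typical for pET vectors, which rely on a host strain supplying T7 RNA polymerase.

The insert is a short fragment, about 240 bp, of human PHF20 (PHD finger protein 20, also known as GLEA2, HCA58, TZP and TDRD20A), covering residues 1–81 of the protein. It was introduced by ligation-independent cloning, although the catalogue's cloning method field reads "Restriction Enzyme". The fragment is fused in frame to an N-terminal His tag supplied by the backbone, followed by a TEV protease cleavage site. This arrangement allows the recombinant fragment to be captured by immobilized metal affinity chromatography, after which the tag can be removed with TEV protease to leave near-native protein.

The construct name and depositor comments link it to a deposited Protein Data Bank structure (3Q1J). This indicates that the plasmid was used to produce this N-terminal PHF20 fragment for structure determination. It is suited to recombinant production of the domain for structural, biophysical or binding studies.
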