>Addgene plasmid #28278 | PHF20 (3Q1J) | depositor partial sequence | sequence record 13397 | Author sequence
ATGACAAAGCATCCACCTAACAGACGAGGAATCAGCTTTGAAGTGGGAGCCCAGTTGGAAGCCCGGGACC
GTTTAAAAAACTGGTATCCAGCTCACATAGAAGACATTGACTACGAGGAAGGAAAAGTACTCATCCATTT
CAAGCGTTGGAACCATCGTTATGATGAGTGGTTCTGCTGGGACAGTCCTTATTTACGCCCTTTAGAGAAA
ATACAGCTGAGGAAAGAGGGCTTGCATGAA
