>Addgene plasmid #28278 | PHF20 (3Q1J) | addgene partial sequence | sequence record 34626 | 28278 with T7
GAGAAATTCCCTCTGAATATTTTGTTTACTTTAAGAAGGAGATATACCATGCATCATCATCATCATCACA
GCAGCGGCAGAGAAAACTTGTATTTCCAGGGCATGACAAAGCATCCACCTAACAGACGAGGAATCAGCTT
TGAAGTGGGAGCCCAGTTGGAAGCCCGGGACCGTTTAAAAAACTGGTATCCAGCTCACATAGAAGACATT
GACTACGAGGAAGGAAAAGTACTCATCCATTTCAAGCGTTGGAACCATCGTTATGATGAGTGGTTCTGCT
GGGACAGTCCTTATTTACGCCCTTTAGAGAAAATACAGCTGAGGAAAGAGGGCTTGCATGAATGATGACG
AAGCTTGCGGCCGCACTCGAGCACCACCACCACCACCACTGAGATCCGGCTGCTAACAAAGCCCGAAAGG
AAGCTGAGTTGGCTGCTGCCACCGCTGAGCAATAACTAGCATAACCCCTTGGGGCCTCTAAACGGGTCTT
GAGGGGTTTTTTGCTGAAAGGAGGAACTATATCCGGATTGGCGAATGGG
[124 nt withheld, positions 540-663]
C
[91 nt withheld, positions 665-755]
A
[49 nt withheld, positions 757-805]
CCTTTGACGTTGGAGTCCACGTTCTTTAAATAGTGGACTCTTGTTCCAAACTGGAA
